>Addgene plasmid #148559 | pnEA-NpM-HsGIGYF2_35-72-GB1_AE | depositor full sequence | sequence record 291007 | Full Sequence
TTCTTGAAGACGAAAGGGCCTCGTGATACGCCTATTTTTATAGGTTAATGTCATGATAATAATGGTTTCT
TAGACGTCAGGTGGCACTTTTCGGGGAAATGTGCGCGGAACCCCTATTTGTTTATTTTTCTAAATACATT
CAAATATGTATCCGCTCATGAGACAATAACCCTGATAAATGCTTCAATAATATTGAAAAAGGAAGAGTAT
GAGTATTCAACATTTCCGTGTCGCCCTTATTCCCTTTTTTGCGGCATTTTGCCTTCCTGTTTTTGCTCAC
CCAGAAACGCTGGTGAAAGTAAAAGATGCTGAAGATCAGTTGGGTGCACGAGTGGGTTACATCGAACTGG
ATCTCAACAGCGGTAAGATCCTTGAGAGTTTTCGCCCCGAAGAACGTTTTCCAATGATGAGCACTTTTAA
AGTTCTGCTATGTGGCGCGGTATTATCCCGTGTTGACGCCGGGCAAGAGCAACTCGGTCGCCGCATACAC
TATTCTCAGAATGACTTGGTTGAGTACTCACCAGTCACAGAAAAGCATCTTACGGATGGCATGACAGTAA
GAGAATTATGCAGTGCTGCCATAACCATGAGTGATAACACTGCGGCCAACTTACTTCTGACAACGATCGG
AGGACCGAAGGAGCTAACCGCTTTTTTGCACAACATGGGGGATCATGTAACTCGCCTTGATCGTTGGGAA
CCGGAGCTGAATGAAGCCATACCAAACGACGAGCGTGACACCACGATGCCTGCAGCAATGGCAACAACGT
TGCGCAAACTATTAACTGGCGAACTACTTACTCTAGCTTCCCGGCAACAATTAATAGACTGGATGGAGGC
GGATAAAGTTGCAGGACCACTTCTGCGCTCGGCCCTTCCGGCTGGCTGGTTTATTGCTGATAAATCTGGA
GCCGGTGAGCGTGGGTCTCGCGGTATCATTGCAGCACTGGGGCCAGATGGTAAGCCCTCCCGTATCGTAG
TTATCTACACGACGGGGAGTCAGGCAACTATGGATGAACGAAATAGACAGATCGCTGAGATAGGTGCCTC
ACTGATTAAGCATTGGTAACTGTCAGACCAAGTTTACTCATATATACTTTAGATTGATTTAAAACTTCAT
TTTTAATTTAAAAGGATCTAGGTGAAGATCCTTTTTGATAATCTCATGACCAAAATCCCTTAACGTGAGT
TTTCGTTCCACTGAGCGTCAGACCCCGTAGAAAAGATCAAAGGATCTTCTTGAGATCCTTTTTTTCTGCG
CGTAATCTGCTGCTTGCAAACAAAAAAACCACCGCTACCAGCGGTGGTTTGTTTGCCGGATCAAGAGCTA
CCAACTCTTTTTCCGAAGGTAACTGGCTTCAGCAGAGCGCAGATACCAAATACTGTCCTTCTAGTGTAGC
CGTAGTTAGGCCACCACTTCAAGAACTCTGTAGCACCGCCTACATACCTCGCTCTGCTAATCCTGTTACC
AGTGGCTGCTGCCAGTGGCGATAAGTCGTGTCTTACCGGGTTGGACTCAAGACGATAGTTACCGGATAAG
GCGCAGCGGTCGGGCTGAACGGGGGGTTCGTGCACACAGCCCAGCTTGGAGCGAACGACCTACACCGAAC
TGAGATACCTACAGCGTGAGCTATGAGAAAGCGCCACGCTTCCCGAAGGGAGAAAGGCGGACAGGTATCC
GGTAAGCGGCAGGGTCGGAACAGGAGAGCGCACGAGGGAGCTTCCAGGGGGAAACGCCTGGTATCTTTAT
AGTCCTGTCGGGTTTCGCCACCTCTGACTTGAGCGTCGATTTTTGTGATGCTCGTCAGGGGGGCGGAGCC
TATGGAAAAACGCCAGCAACGCGGCCTTTTTACGGTTCCTGGCCTTTTGCTGGCCTTTTGCTCACATGTT
CTTTCCTGCGTTATCCCCTGATTCTGTGGATAACCGTATTACCGCCTTTGAGTGAGCTGATACCGCTCGC
CGCAGCCGAACGACCGAGCGCAGCGAGTCAGTGAGCGAGGAAGCGGAAGAGCGCCTGATGCGGTATTTTC
TCCTTACGCATCTGTGCGGTATTTCACACCGCATATATGGTGCACTCTCAGTACAATCTGCTCTGATGCC
GCATAGTTAAGCCAGTATACACTCCGCTATCGCTACGTGACTGGGTCATGGCTGCGCCCCGACACCCGCC
AACACCCGCTGACGCGCCCTGACGGGCTTGTCTGCTCCCGGCATCCGCTTACAGACAAGCTGTGACCGTC
TCCGGGAGCTGCATGTGTCAGAGGTTTTCACCGTCATCACCGAAACGCGCGAGGCAGCTGCGGTAAAGCT
CATCAGCGTGGTCGTGAAGCGATTCACAGATGTCTGCCTGTTCATCCGCGTCCAGCTCGTTGAGTTTCTC
CAGAAGCGTTAATGTCTGGCTTCTGATAAAGCGGGCCATGTTAAGGGCGGTTTTTTCCTGTTTGGTCACT
GATGCCTCCGTGTAAGGGGGATTTCTGTTCATGGGGGTAATGATACCGATGAAACGAGAGAGGATGCTCA
CGATACGGGTTACTGATGATGAACATGCCCGGTTACTGGAACGTTGTGAGGGTAAACAACTGGCGGTATG
GATGCGGCGGGACCAGAGAAAAATCACTCAGGGTCAATGCCAGCGCTTCGTTAATACAGATGTAGGTGTT
CCACAGGGTAGCCAGCAGCATCCTGCGATGCAGATCCGGAACATAATGGTGCAGGGCGCTGACTTCCGCG
TTTCCAGACTTTACGAAACACGGAAACCGAAGACCATTCATGTTGTTGCTCAGGTCGCAGACGTTTTGCA
GCAGCAGTCGCTTCACGTTCGCTCGCGTATCGGTGATTCATTCTGCTAACCAGTAAGGCAACCCCGCCAG
CCTAGCCGGGTCCTCAACGACAGGAGCACGATCATGCGCACCCGTGGCCAGGACCCAACGCTGCCCGAGA
TGCGCCGCGTGCGGCTGCTGGAGATGGCGGACGCGATGGATATGTTCTGCCAAGGGTTGGTTTGCGCATT
CACAGTTCTCCGCAAGAATTGATTGGCTCCAATTCTTGGAGTGGTGAATCCGTTAGCGAGGTGCCGCCGG
CTTCCATTCAGGTCGAGGTGGCCCGGCTCCATGCACCGCGACGCAACGCGGGGAGGCAGACAAGGTATAG
GGCGGCGCCTACAATCCATGCCAACCCGTTCCATGTGCTCGCCGAGGCGGCATAAATCGCCGTGACGATC
AGCGGTCCAGTGATCGAAGTTAGGCTGGTAAGAGCCGCGAGCGATCCTTGAAGCTGTCCCTGATGGTCGT
CATCTACCTGCCTGGACAGCATGGCCTGCAACGCGGGCATCCCGATGCCGCCGGAAGCGAGAAGAATCAT
AATGGGGAAGGCCATCCAGCCTCGCGTCGCGAACGCCAGCAAGACGTAGCCCAGCGCGTCGGCCGCCATG
CCGGCGATAATGGCCTGCTTCTCGCCGAAACGTTTGGTGGCGGGACCAGTGACGAAGGCTTGAGCGAGGG
CGTGCAAGATTCCGAATACCGCAAGCGACAGGCCGATCATCGTCGCGCTCCAGCGAAAGCGGTCCTCGCC
GAAAATGACCCAGAGCGCTGCCGGCACCTGTCCTACGAGTTGCATGATAAAGAAGACAGTCATAAGTGCG
GCGACGATAGTCATGCCCCGCGCCCACCGGAAGGAGCTGACTGGGTTGAAGGCTCTCAAGGGCATCGGTC
GAGATCCCGGTGCCTAATGAGTGAGCTAACTTACATTAATTGCGTTGCGCTCACTGCCCGCTTTCCAGTC
GGGAAACCTGTCGTGCCAGCTGCATTAATGAATCGGCCAACGCGCGGGGAGAGGCGGTTTGCGTATTGGG
CGCCAGGGTGGTTTTTCTTTTCACCAGTGAGACGGGCAACAGCTGATTGCCCTTCACCGCCTGGCCCTGA
GAGAGTTGCAGCAAGCGGTCCACGCTGGTTTGCCCCAGCAGGCGAAAATCCTGTTTGATGGTGGTTAACG
GCGGGATATAACATGAGCTGTCTTCGGTATCGTCGTATCCCACTACCGAGATATCCGCACCAACGCGCAG
CCCGGACTCGGTAATGGCGCGCATTGCGCCCAGCGCCATCTGATCGTTGGCAACCAGCATCGCAGTGGGA
ACGATGCCCTCATTCAGCATTTGCATGGTTTGTTGAAAACCGGACATGGCACTCCAGTCGCCTTCCCGTT
CCGCTATCGGCTGAATTTGATTGCGAGTGAGATATTTATGCCAGCCAGCCAGACGCAGACGCGCCGAGAC
AGAACTTAATGGGCCCGCTAACAGCGCGATTTGCTGGTGACCCAATGCGACCAGATGCTCCACGCCCAGT
CGCGTACCGTCTTCATGGGAGAAAATAATACTGTTGATGGGTGTCTGGTCAGAGACATCAAGAAATAACG
CCGGAACATTAGTGCAGGCAGCTTCCACAGCAATGGCATCCTGGTCATCCAGCGGATAGTTAATGATCAG
CCCACTGACGCGTTGCGCGAGAAGATTGTGCACCGCCGCTTTACAGGCTTCGACGCCGCTTCGTTCTACC
ATCGACACCACCACGCTGGCACCCAGTTGATCGGCGCGAGATTTAATCGCCGCGACAATTTGCGACGGCG
CGTGCAGGGCCAGACTGGAGGTGGCAACGCCAATCAGCAACGACTGTTTGCCCGCCAGTTGTTGTGCCAC
GCGGTTGGGAATGTAATTCAGCTCCGCCATCGCCGCTTCCACTTTTTCCCGCGTTTTCGCAGAAACGTGG
CTGGCCTGGTTCACCACGCGGGAAACGGTCTGATAAGAGACACCGGCATACTCTGCGACATCGTATAACG
TTACTGGTTTCACATTCACCACCCTGAATTGACTCTCTTCCGGGCGCTATCATGCCATACCGCGAAAGGT
TTTGCGCCATTCGATGGTGTCCGGGATCTCGACGCTCTCCCTTATGCGACTCCTGCATTAGGAAGCAGCC
CAGTAGTAGGTTGAGGCCGTTGAGCACCGCCGCCGCAAGGAATGGTGCATGCAAGGAGATGGCGCCCAAC
AGTCCCCCGGCCACGGGGCCTGCCACCATACCCACGCCGAAACAAGCGCTCATGAGCCCGAAGTGGCGAG
CCCGATCTTCCCCATCGGTGATGTCGGCGATATAGGCGCCAGCAACCGCACCTGTGGCGCCGGTGATGCC
GGCCACGATGCGTCCGGCGTAGAGGATCGAGATCTCGATCCCGCGAAATTAATACGACTCACTATAGGGG
AATTGTGAGCGGATAACAATTCCCCACTAGTAATAATTTTGTTTAACTTTAAGAAGGAGATATACCATGG
AAACTGAAGAAGGTAAACTGGTAATCTGGATTAACGGCGATAAAGGCTATAACGGTCTCGCTGAAGTCGG
TAAGAAATTCGAGAAAGATACCGGAATTAAAGTCACCGTTGAGCATCCGGATAAACTGGAAGAGAAATTC
CCACAGGTTGCGGCAACTGGCGATGGCCCTGACATTATCTTCTGGGCACACGACCGCTTTGGTGGCTACG
CTCAATCTGGCCTGTTGGCTGAAATCACCCCGGACAAAGCGTTCCAGGACAAGCTGTATCCGTTTACCTG
GGATGCCGTACGTTACAACGGCAAGCTGATTGCTTACCCGATCGCTGTTGAAGCGTTATCGCTGATTTAT
AACAAAGACCTGCTGCCGAACCCGCCAAAAACCTGGGAAGAGATCCCGGCGCTGGATAAAGAACTGAAAG
CGAAAGGTAAGAGCGCCCTGATGTTCAACCTGCAAGAACCGTACTTCACCTGGCCGCTGATTGCTGCTGA
CGGGGGTTATGCGTTCAAGTATGAAAACGGCAAGTACGACATTAAAGACGTGGGCGTGGATAACGCTGGC
GCGAAAGCGGGTCTGACCTTCCTGGTTGACCTGATTAAAAACAAACACATGAATGCAGACACCGATTACT
CCATCGCAGAAGCTGCCTTTAATAAAGGCGAAACAGCGATGACCATCAACGGCCCGTGGGCATGGTCCAA
CATCGACACCAGCAAAGTGAATTATGGTGTAACGGTACTGCCGACCTTCAAGGGTCAACCATCCAAACCG
TTCGTTGGCGTGCTGAGCGCAGGTATTAACGCCGCCAGTCCGAACAAAGAGCTGGCAAAAGAGTTCCTCG
AAAACTATCTGCTGACTGATGAAGGTCTGGAAGCGGTTAATAAAGACAAACCGCTGGGTGCCGTAGCGCT
GAAGTCTTACGAGGAAGAGTTGGCGAAAGATCCACGTATTGCCGCCACGATGGAAAACGCCCAGAAAGGT
GAAATCATGCCGAACATCCCGCAGATGTCCGCTTTCTGGTATGCCGTGCGTACTGCGGTGATCAACGCCG
CCAGCGGTCGTCAGACTGTCGATGAAGCCCTTAAAGACGCGCAGACTGGTACCGGCAGCGGCCTGGAAGT
TCTGTTCCAGGGGCCCCATATGAAGTATAAATTAGCAGATTATCGTTACGGCAGAGAAGAAATGTTAGCA
CTTTTCCTTAAAGACAACAAGATACCTTCAGACCTTCTGGATAAAGAATTTCTGCCTATCCTCCAGATGC
AGTATAAACTTATCCTGAACGGTAAAACCCTGAAAGGTGAAACCACCACCGAAGCTGTTGACGCTGCTAC
CGCGGAAAAAGTTTTCAAACAGTACGCTAACGACAACGGTGTTGACGGTGAATGGACCTACGACGACGCT
ACCAAAACCTACACCGTAACGGAATGAGTTGGCTGCTGCCACCGCTGAGCAATAACTAGCATAACCCCTT
GGGGCCTCTAAACGGGTCTTGAGGGGTTTTTTGCTGAAAGGAGGAACTATATCCGGATATCCCGCAAGAG
GCCCGGCAGTACCGGCATAACCAAGCCTATGCCTACAGCATCCAGGGTGACGGTGCCGAGGATGACGATG
AGCGCATTGTTAGATTTCATACACGGTGCCTGACTGCGTTAGCAATTTAACTGTGATAAACTACCGCATT
AAAGCTTATCGATGATAAGCTGTCAAACATGAGAA
Features (pLannotate 1.2.2; 20 found; start..end, strand, type, name):
    104..208     +  promoter       AmpR promoter: bla
    209..1069    +  CDS            AmpR: β-lactamase; bla; confers resistance to ampicillin, carbenicillin, and related antibiotics
   1240..1828    +  rep_origin     ori: high-copy-number ColE1/pMB1/pBR322/pUC origin of replication
   2014..2156    -  misc_feature   bom: basis of mobility region from pBR322
   2258..2449    -  CDS            rop: Rop protein, which maintains plasmids at low copy number; rop
   2466..2846    +  CDS            YPB1_ECOLX: Protein predicted: Swiss-Prot protein existence level 4. From Escherichia coli.
   3088..3712    -  CDS            TcR (fragment): tetracycline efflux protein; tet; confers resistance to tetracycline
   3727..3748    -  protein_bind   CAP binding site: CAP binding activates transcription in the presence of cAMP. E. coli catabolite activator protein
   3761..4843    -  CDS            lacI: lac repressor; lacI; The lac repressor binds to the lac operator to inhibit transcription in E. coli. This inhibition can be relieved by adding lactose or isopropyl-β-D-thiogalactopyranoside (IPTG).
   4844..4921    -  promoter       lacI promoter: lacI
   4929..5208    -  CDS            TcR (fragment): tetracycline efflux protein; tet; confers resistance to tetracycline
   5230..5248    +  promoter       T7 promoter: promoter for bacteriophage T7 RNA polymerase
   5249..5273    +  protein_bind   lac operator: The lac repressor binds to the lac operator to inhibit transcription in E. coli. This inhibition can be relieved by adding lactose or isopropyl-β-D-thiogalactopyranoside (IPTG). lac repressor encoded by lacI
   5288..5310    +  RBS            RBS: efficient ribosome binding site from bacteriophage T7 gene 10 (Olins and Rangwala, 1989)
   5321..6417    +  CDS            MBP (fragment): maltose binding protein from E. coli; malE (mutated); This version of the gene does not encode a signal sequence, so MBP will remain in the cytosol.
   6589..6740    +  CDS            GB1 (fragment): B1 domain of Streptococcal protein G effective as a solubilizing fusion partner (Cheng and Patel, 2004)
   6745..6768    +  CDS            SET1 (fragment): solubility-enhancement tag derived from T7 phage gene 10B
   6776..6823    +  terminator     T7 terminator: transcription terminator for bacteriophage T7 RNA polymerase
   6846..6950    -  CDS            TcR (fragment): tetracycline efflux protein; tet; confers resistance to tetracycline
   6998..7026    -  promoter       tet promoter: E. coli promoter for tetracycline efflux protein gene
