[The description below was written by a language model from this plasmid's Addgene catalogue record and pLannotate feature annotations shown in this document.]
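Description:
pnEA-NpM-HsGIGYF2_35-72-GB1_AE is a 7,035 nt bacterial expression plasmid for producing a short fragment of human GIGYF2 (residues 35–72, per the construct name and referenced to the canonical isoform) in E. coli. The catalogue lists the backbone as unknown. The annotated features nevertheless show a pET-like, pBR322-derived architecture: a ColE1/pMB1-type origin accompanied by the bom region and the rop gene, which agrees with the recorded low copy number, plus scattered remnants of the tetracycline resistance gene and its promoter that are fragmentary and presumably non-functional. Selection is by ampicillin through the bla gene under its own promoter.

The expression cassette is driven by a T7 promoter with an adjacent lac operator and the T7 gene 10 ribosome binding site. A plasmid-borne lacI gene supplies repressor, so transcription depends on a host providing T7 RNA polymerase and is induced with IPTG. The open reading frame begins with a signal-sequence-less maltose binding protein, which stays cytosolic and serves as an N-terminal solubility and affinity partner. A gap of about 170 nt between the MBP and GB1 annotations is unannotated; its position and size fit the GIGYF2 peptide plus linker sequence, although the feature table does not label it or identify any protease site. Downstream lies the B1 domain of streptococcal protein G, a C-terminal solubilising tag, followed by a short match to a T7 gene 10-derived solubility tag and the T7 terminator.

Sandwiching a small peptide between two solubility partners is a common way to stabilise it for purification. The associated study concerns GIGYF1/2 binding to 4EHP, which suggests use in biochemical or structural interaction work.
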