Addgene plasmid #148559: pnEA-NpM-HsGIGYF2_35-72-GB1_AE
Purpose: Bacterial Expression of HsGIGYF2_35-72
Depositing lab: Elisa Izaurralde. Depositing organization: Max Planck Institute for Developmental Biology. Publication: GIGYF1/2 proteins use auxiliary sequences to selectively bind to 4EHP and repress target mRNA expression. Peter D, Weber R, Sandmeir F, Wohlbold L, Helms S, Bawankar P, Valkov E, Igreja C, Izaurralde E. Genes Dev. 2017 Jun 1;31(11):1147-1161. doi: 10.1101/gad.299420.117. Epub 2017 Jul 11. PubMed 28698298.
Backbone
  Vector backbone: Unknown
  Vector type: Bacterial Expression
Growth in bacteria
  Bacterial resistance: Ampicillin, 100 μg/mL
  Growth temperature: 37°C
  Growth strain: DH5alpha
  Copy number: Low Copy
Gene/Insert
  Gene/Insert name: HsGIGYF2_35-72
  Species: H. sapiens (human)
  Entrez Gene: GIGYF2 (a.k.a. GYF2, PARK11, PERQ2, PERQ3, TNRC15)
  Cloning method: Unknown
Terms and licenses: Academic/Nonprofit Terms; Industry Terms: Not Available to Industry
Depositor comments: sequence of NCBI: NM_015575.3 or Uniprot.: Q6Y7W6-1 Plasmids from this collection were made available to the research community and donated after the lab closed. Please note that the sequence provided by the depositing laboratory may be theoretical/predicted or based on Sanger sequencing results. There may be discrepancies between sequencing results obtained by Addgene and the depositor sequence. If an Addgene verified sequence is not available, please contact before placing your order to request that our lab fully sequence the plasmid.
How to cite: pnEA-NpM-HsGIGYF2_35-72-GB1_AE was a gift from Elisa Izaurralde (Addgene plasmid # 148559 ; http://n2t.net/addgene:148559 ; RRID:Addgene_148559)
